Addgene plasmid #98699: pDB4280
Purpose: A Cas9-encoding plasmid containing the 5' portion of the ura4 marker and the rrk1 promoter/leader. When linearized by NotI, it serves as the gapped vector in the split-ura4 system
Depositing lab: Li-Lin Du. Depositing organization: National Institute of Biological Sciences, Beijing. Publication: A Cloning-Free Method for CRISPR/Cas9-Mediated Genome Editing in Fission Yeast. Zhang XR, He JB, Wang YZ, Du LL. G3 (Bethesda). 2018 Apr 27. pii: g3.118.200164. doi: 10.1534/g3.118.200164. PubMed 29703785.
Backbone
  Vector backbone: pMZ374 (Addgene 59896)
  Vector type: Yeast Expression, CRISPR
Growth in bacteria
  Bacterial resistance: Ampicillin, 100 μg/mL
  Growth temperature: 37°C
  Growth strain: DH5alpha
  Copy number: High Copy
Gene/Insert
  Gene/Insert name: Cas9
  Cloning method: Unknown
Terms and licenses: Academic/Nonprofit Terms; Industry Terms: Not Available to Industry
Depositor comments: These plasmids are used for a cloning-free method of CRISPR/Cas9-mediated genome editing in fission yeast. This method takes advantage of gap repair in fission yeast cells to assemble two linear DNA fragments, a gapped Cas9-encoding plasmid and a PCR-amplified gRNA insert, into a circular plasmid. To reduce non-specific gap repair background, we adopt a split-marker strategy. pDB4280 and pDB4282 serve as the source of the gapped plasmid and the PCR template for gRNA insert amplification, respectively, in the split-ura4 system. pDB4281 and pDB4283 serve the same purposes for the split-bsdMX system. pDB4279 is a transformation control for the split-bsdMX system.
How to cite: pDB4280 was a gift from Li-Lin Du (Addgene plasmid # 98699 ; http://n2t.net/addgene:98699 ; RRID:Addgene_98699)
