[The description below was written by a language model from this plasmid's Addgene catalogue record and the feature table of its GenBank file.]
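Description:
pDB4280 is a 10.2 kb fission yeast CRISPR/Cas9 shuttle plasmid derived from pMZ374. It supplies the gapped vector half of a cloning-free, split-marker genome editing system for Schizosaccharomyces pombe. In E. coli it is maintained at high copy through a ColE1/pUC-type origin and selected with ampicillin via the bla gene. In S. pombe it replicates autonomously from the ars1 element. Remnants of the pUC lac promoter/operator region are also annotated in the backbone.

The expression payload is Streptococcus pyogenes Cas9 fused at its C-terminus to an SV40 large T antigen nuclear localization signal. It is driven by the S. pombe adh1 promoter and terminated by the S. cerevisiae CYC1 terminator. On the opposite strand lies the rrk1 promoter and leader, taken from the gene for the K-RNA component of RNase P, which is used to drive guide RNA transcription. No guide sequence is present in this plasmid. According to the record, the plasmid also carries only the 5' portion of the ura4 marker. This fragment is not annotated in the feature table, so its exact position cannot be read from the record.

Linearizing pDB4280 with NotI produces a gapped vector. This is co-transformed into fission yeast with a PCR-amplified gRNA insert, which is generated from the companion template pDB4282. Gap repair by the cell's homologous recombination machinery joins the two fragments into a circular plasmid, presumably restoring an intact ura4 marker alongside the rrk1-driven gRNA cassette. Because neither fragment alone should provide a functional marker, the split-ura4 design reduces background from non-specific gap repair and removes the need to clone each guide in bacteria.
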