LOCUS       Exported 10203 bp ds-DNA circular SYN 12-MAY-2021
DEFINITION  A Cas9-encoding plasmid containing the 5' portion of the ura4 marker
            and the rrk1 promoter/leader. When linearized by NotI, it serves as
            the gapped vector in the split-ura4 system .
ACCESSION   .
VERSION     .
KEYWORDS    pDB4280
SOURCE      synthetic DNA construct
  ORGANISM  synthetic DNA construct
REFERENCE   1 (bases 1 to 10203)
  AUTHORS   Zhang XR, He JB, Wang YZ, Du LL
  TITLE     A Cloning-Free Method for CRISPR/Cas9-Mediated Genome Editing in
            Fission Yeast.
  JOURNAL   G3 (Bethesda). 2018 Apr 27. pii: g3.118.200164. doi:
            10.1534/g3.118.200164.
  PUBMED    29703785
REFERENCE   2 (bases 1 to 10203)
  AUTHORS   .
  TITLE     Direct Submission
  JOURNAL   Exported May 12, 2021 from SnapGene Server 1.1.58
            http://www.snapgene.com
FEATURES             Location/Qualifiers
     source          1..10203
                     /organism="synthetic DNA construct"
                     /mol_type="other DNA"
     promoter        1..742
                     /label=adh1 promoter
                     /note="promoter for the Schizosaccharomyces pombe adh1 gene
                     encoding alcohol dehydrogenase"
     CDS             763..4866
                     /codon_start=1
                     /product="Cas9 (Csn1) endonuclease from the Streptococcus
                     pyogenes Type II CRISPR/Cas system"
                     /label=Cas9
                     /note="generates RNA-guided double strand breaks in DNA"
                     /translation="MDKKYSIGLDIGTNSVGWAVITDEYKVPSKKFKVLGNTDRHSIKK
                     NLIGALLFDSGETAEATRLKRTARRRYTRRKNRICYLQEIFSNEMAKVDDSFFHRLEES
                     FLVEEDKKHERHPIFGNIVDEVAYHEKYPTIYHLRKKLVDSTDKADLRLIYLALAHMIK
                     FRGHFLIEGDLNPDNSDVDKLFIQLVQTYNQLFEENPINASGVDAKAILSARLSKSRRL
                     ENLIAQLPGEKKNGLFGNLIALSLGLTPNFKSNFDLAEDAKLQLSKDTYDDDLDNLLAQ
                     IGDQYADLFLAAKNLSDAILLSDILRVNTEITKAPLSASMIKRYDEHHQDLTLLKALVR
                     QQLPEKYKEIFFDQSKNGYAGYIDGGASQEEFYKFIKPILEKMDGTEELLVKLNREDLL
                     RKQRTFDNGSIPHQIHLGELHAILRRQEDFYPFLKDNREKIEKILTFRIPYYVGPLARG
                     NSRFAWMTRKSEETITPWNFEEVVDKGASAQSFIERMTNFDKNLPNEKVLPKHSLLYEY
                     FTVYNELTKVKYVTEGMRKPAFLSGEQKKAIVDLLFKTNRKVTVKQLKEDYFKKIECFD
                     SVEISGVEDRFNASLGTYHDLLKIIKDKDFLDNEENEDILEDIVLTLTLFEDREMIEER
                     LKTYAHLFDDKVMKQLKRRRYTGWGRLSRKLINGIRDKQSGKTILDFLKSDGFANRNFM
                     QLIHDDSLTFKEDIQKAQVSGQGDSLHEHIANLAGSPAIKKGILQTVKVVDELVKVMGR
                     HKPENIVIEMARENQTTQKGQKNSRERMKRIEEGIKELGSQILKEHPVENTQLQNEKLY
                     LYYLQNGRDMYVDQELDINRLSDYDVDHIVPQSFLKDDSIDNKVLTRSDKNRGKSDNVP
                     SEEVVKKMKNYWRQLLNAKLITQRKFDNLTKAERGGLSELDKAGFIKRQLVETRQITKH
                     VAQILDSRMNTKYDENDKLIREVKVITLKSKLVSDFRKDFQFYKVREINNYHHAHDAYL
                     NAVVGTALIKKYPKLESEFVYGDYKVYDVRKMIAKSEQEIGKATAKYFFYSNIMNFFKT
                     EITLANGEIRKRPLIETNGETGEIVWDKGRDFATVRKVLSMPQVNIVKKTEVQTGGFSK
                     ESILPKRNSDKLIARKKDWDPKKYGGFDSPTVAYSVLVVAKVEKGKSKKLKSVKELLGI
                     TIMERSSFEKNPIDFLEAKGYKEVKKDLIIKLPKYSLFELENGRKRMLASAGELQKGNE
                     LALPSKYVNFLYLASHYEKLKGSPEDNEQKQLFVEQHKHYLDEIIEQISEFSKRVILAD
                     ANLDKVLSAYNKHRDKPIREQAENIIHLFTLTNLGAPAAFKYFDTTIDRKRYTSTKEVL
                     DATLIHQSITGLYETRIDLSQLGGD"
     CDS             4879..4899
                     /codon_start=1
                     /product="nuclear localization signal of SV40 (simian virus
                     40) large T antigen"
                     /label=SV40 NLS
                     /translation="PKKKRKV"
     terminator      4915..5162
                     /gene="S. cerevisiae CYC1"
                     /label=CYC1 terminator
                     /note="transcription terminator for CYC1"
     primer_bind     complement(4931..4949)
                     /label=CYC1
                     /note="CYC1 transcription termination signal, reverse
                     primer"
     primer_bind     5209..5227
                     /label=pBRforEco
                     /note="pBR322 vectors, upsteam of EcoRI site, forward
                     primer"
     primer_bind     complement(5265..5287)
                     /label=pGEX 3'
                     /note="pGEX vectors, reverse primer"
     primer_bind     5387..5406
                     /label=pRS-marker
                     /note="pRS vectors, use to sequence yeast selectable
                     marker"
     rep_origin      5777..6558
                     /label=ars1
                     /note="Schizosaccharomyces pombe autonomously replicating
                     sequence ars1"
     promoter        complement(7656..8012)
                     /label=rrk1 promoter/leader
                     /note="promoter and leader RNA for the Schizosaccharomyces
                     pombe rrk1 gene encoding the K-RNA component of RNase P
                     (Jacobs et al., 2014)"
     primer_bind     complement(8049..8065)
                     /label=M13 rev
                     /note="common sequencing primer, one of multiple similar
                     variants"
     primer_bind     complement(8049..8065)
                     /label=M13 Reverse
                     /note="In lacZ gene. Also called M13-rev"
     primer_bind     complement(8062..8084)
                     /label=M13/pUC Reverse
                     /note="In lacZ gene"
     protein_bind    8073..8089
                     /label=lac operator
                     /bound_moiety="lac repressor encoded by lacI"
                     /note="The lac repressor binds to the lac operator to
                     inhibit transcription in E. coli. This inhibition can be
                     relieved by adding lactose or
                     isopropyl-beta-D-thiogalactopyranoside (IPTG)."
     promoter        complement(8097..8127)
                     /label=lac promoter
                     /note="promoter for the E. coli lac operon"
     protein_bind    8142..8163
                     /label=CAP binding site
                     /bound_moiety="E. coli catabolite activator protein"
                     /note="CAP binding activates transcription in the presence
                     of cAMP."
     primer_bind     complement(8280..8297)
                     /label=L4440
                     /note="L4440 vector, forward primer"
     rep_origin      complement(8451..9039)
                     /direction=LEFT
                     /label=ori
                     /note="high-copy-number ColE1/pMB1/pBR322/pUC origin of
                     replication"
     primer_bind     complement(8531..8550)
                     /label=pBR322ori-F
                     /note="pBR322 origin, forward primer"
     CDS             complement(9210..10070)
                     /codon_start=1
                     /gene="bla"
                     /product="beta-lactamase"
                     /label=AmpR
                     /note="confers resistance to ampicillin, carbenicillin, and
                     related antibiotics"
                     /translation="MSIQHFRVALIPFFAAFCLPVFAHPETLVKVKDAEDQLGARVGYI
                     ELDLNSGKILESFRPEERFPMMSTFKVLLCGAVLSRIDAGQEQLGRRIHYSQNDLVEYS
                     PVTEKHLTDGMTVRELCSAAITMSDNTAANLLLTTIGGPKELTAFLHNMGDHVTRLDRW
                     EPELNEAIPNDERDTTMPVAMATTLRKLLTGELLTLASRQQLIDWMEADKVAGPLLRSA
                     LPAGWFIADKSGAGERGSRGIIAALGPDGKPSRIVVIYTTGSQATMDERNRQIAEIGAS
                     LIKHW"
     primer_bind     9833..9852
                     /label=Amp-R
                     /note="Ampicillin resistance gene, reverse primer"
     promoter        complement(10071..10175)
                     /gene="bla"
                     /label=AmpR promoter
ORIGIN
        1 gccctacaac aactaagaaa atggctatca tgcggaagct ggtgagaaga acagcatcgg
       61 gacaagggaa ggaagaacaa agacaaagaa aacaaaagaa agcaattgaa aacaaaacaa
      121 aacaattttc attccttctc ttatcattcc ttttcttttc ttttctctca ttcaacgcac
      181 tccatcgtat ccgtattcct cttatttttt ctctttctct atatccattt ctttctctct
      241 aggtgtgtcc tctctctctc ttcaatttct ctactccgca ttccaacgca tccttccccc
      301 aacctcccat ttcctcctta cggcccgata gcgatcgtct ttccctcgct atcactcgct
      361 accggcccct cctctgcacc gtaacctcct acgtatttac catatcataa agttttttcc
      421 gacgcttatc gctgaccccc tgtcgccctc ctattggctt ccggattatc ttcttgtcca
      481 taaggtgatc catgcttcct gaagattccc gaaatgtgtc cactttggcg gggaatcatt
      541 ccatccactt ctttctctct cgctttcctc attcggcgct ccccttccgc gtctcattgg
      601 tcttccgctc cgtttttgct ttgccgatgt tacttgggga gaggtgcgat aatcctttcg
      661 caaaaactcg gtttgacgcc tcccatggta taaatagtgg gtggtggaca ggtgccttcg
      721 cttttcttta agcaagagaa ttgctgcagg tcgactctag agatggacaa gaagtactcc
      781 attgggctcg atatcggcac aaacagcgtc ggttgggccg tcattacgga cgagtacaag
      841 gtgccgagca aaaaattcaa agttctgggc aataccgatc gccacagcat aaagaagaac
      901 ctcattggcg ccctcctgtt cgactccggg gagacggccg aagccacgcg gctcaaaaga
      961 acagcacggc gcagatatac ccgcagaaag aatcggatct gctacctgca ggagatcttt
     1021 agtaatgaga tggctaaggt ggatgactct ttcttccata ggctggagga gtcctttttg
     1081 gtggaggagg ataaaaagca cgagcgccac ccaatctttg gcaatatcgt ggacgaggtg
     1141 gcgtaccatg aaaagtaccc aaccatatat catctgagga agaagcttgt agacagtact
     1201 gataaggctg acttgcggtt gatctatctc gcgctggcgc atatgatcaa atttcgggga
     1261 cacttcctca tcgaggggga cctgaaccca gacaacagcg atgtcgacaa actctttatc
     1321 caactggttc agacttacaa tcagcttttc gaagagaacc cgatcaacgc atccggagtt
     1381 gacgccaaag caatcctgag cgctaggctg tccaaatccc ggcggctcga aaacctcatc
     1441 gcacagctcc ctggggagaa gaagaacggc ctgtttggta atcttatcgc cctgtcactc
     1501 gggctgaccc ccaactttaa atctaacttc gacctggccg aagatgccaa gcttcaactg
     1561 agcaaagaca cctacgatga tgatctcgac aatctgctgg cccagatcgg cgaccagtac
     1621 gcagaccttt ttttggcggc aaagaacctg tcagacgcca ttctgctgag tgatattctg
     1681 cgagtgaaca cggagatcac caaagctccg ctgagcgcta gtatgatcaa gcgctatgat
     1741 gagcaccacc aagacttgac tttgctgaag gcccttgtca gacagcaact gcctgagaag
     1801 tacaaggaaa ttttcttcga tcagtctaaa aatggctacg ccggatacat tgacggcgga
     1861 gcaagccagg aggaatttta caaatttatt aagcccatct tggaaaaaat ggacggcacc
     1921 gaggagctgc tggtaaagct taacagagaa gatctgttgc gcaaacagcg cactttcgac
     1981 aatggaagca tcccccacca gattcacctg ggcgaactgc acgctatcct caggcggcaa
     2041 gaggatttct accccttttt gaaagataac agggaaaaga ttgagaaaat cctcacattt
     2101 cggataccct actatgtagg ccccctcgcc cggggaaatt ccagattcgc gtggatgact
     2161 cgcaaatcag aagagaccat cactccctgg aacttcgagg aagtcgtgga taagggggcc
     2221 tctgcccagt ccttcatcga aaggatgact aactttgata aaaatctgcc taacgaaaag
     2281 gtgcttccta aacactctct gctgtacgag tacttcacag tttataacga gctcaccaag
     2341 gtcaaatacg tcacagaagg gatgagaaag ccagcattcc tgtctggaga gcagaagaaa
     2401 gctatcgtgg acctcctctt caagacgaac cggaaagtta ccgtgaaaca gctcaaagaa
     2461 gactatttca aaaagattga atgtttcgac tctgttgaaa tcagcggagt ggaggatcgc
     2521 ttcaacgcat ccctgggaac gtatcacgat ctcctgaaaa tcattaaaga caaggacttc
     2581 ctggacaatg aggagaacga ggacattctt gaggacattg tcctcaccct tacgttgttt
     2641 gaagataggg agatgattga agaacgcttg aaaacttacg ctcatctctt cgacgacaaa
     2701 gtcatgaaac agctcaagag gcgccgatat acaggatggg ggcggctgtc aagaaaactg
     2761 atcaatggga tccgagataa gcagtctgga aagacaatcc tggattttct taagtccgat
     2821 ggatttgcca accggaactt catgcagttg atccatgatg actctctcac ctttaaggag
     2881 gacatccaga aagcacaagt ttctggccag ggggacagtc ttcacgagca catcgctaat
     2941 cttgcaggta gcccagctat caaaaaggga atactgcaga ccgttaaggt cgtggatgaa
     3001 ctcgtcaaag taatgggaag gcataagccc gagaatatcg ttatcgagat ggcccgagag
     3061 aaccaaacta cccagaaggg acagaagaac agtagggaaa ggatgaagag gattgaagag
     3121 ggtataaaag aactggggtc ccaaatcctt aaggaacacc cagttgaaaa cacccagctt
     3181 cagaatgaga agctctacct gtactacctg cagaacggca gggacatgta cgtggatcag
     3241 gaactggaca tcaatcggct ctccgactac gacgtggatc atatcgtgcc ccagtctttt
     3301 ctcaaagatg attctattga taataaagtg ttgacaagat ccgataaaaa tagagggaag
     3361 agtgataacg tcccctcaga agaagttgtc aagaaaatga aaaattattg gcggcagctg
     3421 ctgaacgcca aactgatcac acaacggaag ttcgataatc tgactaaggc tgaacgaggt
     3481 ggcctgtctg agttggataa agccggcttc atcaaaaggc agcttgttga gacacgccag
     3541 atcaccaagc acgtggccca aattctcgat tcacgcatga acaccaagta cgatgaaaat
     3601 gacaaactga ttcgagaggt gaaagttatt actctgaagt ctaagctggt ctcagatttc
     3661 agaaaggact ttcagtttta taaggtgaga gagatcaaca attaccacca tgcgcatgat
     3721 gcctacctga atgcagtggt aggcactgca cttatcaaaa aatatcccaa gcttgaatct
     3781 gaatttgttt acggagacta taaagtgtac gatgttagga aaatgatcgc aaagtctgag
     3841 caggaaatag gcaaggccac cgctaagtac ttcttttaca gcaatattat gaattttttc
     3901 aagaccgaga ttacactggc caatggagag attcggaagc gaccacttat cgaaacaaac
     3961 ggagaaacag gagaaatcgt gtgggacaag ggtagggatt tcgcgacagt ccggaaggtc
     4021 ctgtccatgc cgcaggtgaa catcgttaaa aagaccgaag tacagaccgg aggcttctcc
     4081 aaggaaagta tcctcccgaa aaggaacagc gacaagctga tcgcacgcaa aaaagattgg
     4141 gaccccaaga aatacggcgg attcgattct cctacagtcg cttacagtgt actggttgtg
     4201 gccaaagtgg agaaagggaa gtctaaaaaa ctcaaaagcg tcaaggaact gctgggcatc
     4261 acaatcatgg agcgatcaag cttcgaaaaa aaccccatcg actttctcga ggcgaaagga
     4321 tataaagagg tcaaaaaaga cctcatcatt aagcttccca agtactctct ctttgagctt
     4381 gaaaacggcc ggaaacgaat gctcgctagt gcgggcgagc tgcagaaagg taacgagctg
     4441 gcactgccct ctaaatacgt taatttcttg tatctggcca gccactatga aaagctcaaa
     4501 gggtctcccg aagataatga gcagaagcag ctgttcgtgg aacaacacaa acactacctt
     4561 gatgagatca tcgagcaaat aagcgaattc tccaaaagag tgatcctcgc cgacgctaac
     4621 ctcgataagg tgctttctgc ttacaataag cacagggata agcccatcag ggagcaggca
     4681 gaaaacatta tccacttgtt tactctgacc aacttgggcg cgcctgcagc cttcaagtac
     4741 ttcgacacca ccatagacag aaagcggtac acctctacaa aggaggtcct ggacgccaca
     4801 ctgattcatc agtcaattac ggggctctat gaaacaagaa tcgacctctc tcagctcggt
     4861 ggagacagca gggctgaccc caagaagaag aggaaggtgt gatctcttct cgagtcatgt
     4921 aattagttat gtcacgctta cattcacgcc ctccccccac atccgctcta accgaaaagg
     4981 aaggagttag acaacctgaa gtctaggtcc ctatttattt ttttatagtt atgttagtat
     5041 taagaacgtt atttatattt caaatttttc ttttttttct gtacagacgc gtgtacgcat
     5101 gtaacattat actgaaaacc ttgcttgaga aggttttggg acgctcgaag gctttaattt
     5161 gcgatccccg tctaagaaac cattattatc atgacattaa cctataaaaa taggcgtatc
     5221 acgaggccct ttcgtctcgc gcgtttcggt gatgacggtg aaaacctctg acacatgcag
     5281 ctcccggaga cggtcacagc ttgtctgtaa gcggatgccg ggagcagaca agcccgtcag
     5341 ggcgcgtcag cgggtgttgg cgggtgtcgg ggctggctta actatgcggc atcagagcag
     5401 attgtactga gagtgcacca taccatcgat ggccaacctt ccaattcatt aaatcgagtc
     5461 ctccatcaga tgatttacaa ggttttgcat agaatcccta agtaagagaa gttgttagtg
     5521 atttcttcaa gtttactaaa atttacatac aaatggatga tctcttctcc attgtttcct
     5581 ttcttcttgc aaacgcgttt tacaaagaga tgacatgcta ttttctgatt atttttttct
     5641 atagttttct attttgtacg tccttgggag tccgaaatgt aaaatcgggg tatggttagt
     5701 agcggcagcg ttcattatgg tatataaaag ataaaaagta ggggcaagcg agacagaatg
     5761 ggatacaagg gcatcgtcta taattatagc taaaaattgt attttaattt gtattttttg
     5821 taattttatt tctcattgtt ttacttaaaa tgaatgcgaa ttagagaaaa cttcaacgaa
     5881 atgtcaaaat aagctcagca aaatatacaa ttttagggaa agcgatcagc aacttattct
     5941 ccgttgtaga ttctttttct tcataaattc caacaatgta actgccaatt gatttttctc
     6001 tagatgctaa taaattgaaa ctaatgaata taataacaca ggttttgata aattgtaaac
     6061 tcttactcaa aaaaagaatg ttaaaactaa tttaaccttt ttataaaggc tcatggcgtt
     6121 aaagaggata gtaaaaattc tacaattttt taatttaatg tcacaattgt cttgcgaata
     6181 taattctatt aattttcgct aactgctgtt ttagtactat tactttcaat atgccttata
     6241 tgcaacttta attcatgaag aatgcaatat ttttgcaatc tttcttgtac tgagcgcttt
     6301 ttatcattta gtactcatta tttaattttt cagtaaaggg caataaataa atttgtagaa
     6361 gatgcaatgt aatctcctct atccttttgc tcatatgttt atgagtatac ctagtctaga
     6421 aaggcttgta tttaaaatat tattcaataa aaattcacaa tttttacgac atgtgctacc
     6481 attcacttaa cttcctgatt ataaaattgg ttcgtttata ctaattactt aagtaccttt
     6541 aactaaacaa aatgcctata tatatattaa tttacaatga gtgtcagata agtcactatg
     6601 tccgagtggt taaggagtta gactcgccat cgatgagctt agctacaaat cccactggct
     6661 atatgtatgc atttgtgtta aaaaagtttg tatagattat ttaatctact cagcattctt
     6721 tctctaaata ggaatttgtt acttaatgga gaaaaaaatg tttcgattta cctagtgtat
     6781 ttgtttgtat actcacgttt aatttcaaac atccattcta tcttgtgtaa tttttggcat
     6841 ggtgaaaaag ataatcagcc ttataatctt tacaaaagta agaaattctg taaataagcc
     6901 ttaatgccct tgctttaaat taaaatggtt ctttttcatg ataatgtttg cactttgtga
     6961 atatatttta gatagttctg tgaggtataa ttaagatgtt ttagagactt atacaatttt
     7021 gtctttataa attcttaatt gattttacca tcccagttta actatgcttc gtcggcatct
     7081 ctgcacatgt cgtgttttct taccgtattg tcctaccaag aacctctttt ttgcttggat
     7141 cgaaattaaa ggtttaaaag caaagttatg gatgctagag tatttcaaag ctattcagct
     7201 agagctgagg ggatgaaaaa tcccattgcc aaggaattgt tggctttgat ggaagaaaag
     7261 caaagcaact tgtcagtcgc ggtcgatttg acgaagaaat ccgaaatctt agaattggta
     7321 gataaaattg gaccctatgt ctgtgttatc aagacacata ttgacgttgt cgaggatttc
     7381 gaccaggata tggtagaaaa actggtggcc ttaggtaaaa agcatcgttt tcttatcttt
     7441 gaggatcgca aattcgcaga cattggaaat accgtcaagc tacaatatgc atctggtgtg
     7501 tacaaaattg cttcttgggc tcatatcaca aattgccata cagtgccagg cgagggtatt
     7561 atacaaggcc tcaaagaagt tggtttacct ttgggacgtg gtctcttgct tttggctgaa
     7621 atgtcttcca aaggctcttt ggctactgcg gccgcttctt cggtacaggt tatgtttttt
     7681 ggcaacagca actattcaaa tcaactgaaa gttttttaga attcaacaac ttccaatact
     7741 caagtgtcca agctagcaaa ctgtttaata atcgtgaccc aacattcctt tcatgcgcac
     7801 cctcagcgtc acataaatca acactttaca acacctattc aaagcttcta tatgccttcg
     7861 tcatttaaat gtctaacatt tcaaaaaagt gtttgctaat ggtaaattct tgagttttct
     7921 tggaagcaca tatataacga gtgtgactgt tctacgctcc ttgctgacta gtcatcagtc
     7981 tacgcatgcc aactaccacc aacataagca aaaggtaccc ggggtaccga gctcgaattc
     8041 gtaatcatgt catagctgtt tcctgtgtga aattgttatc cgctcacaat tccacacaac
     8101 atacgagccg gaagcataaa gtgtaaagcc tggggtgcct aatgagtgag ctaactcaca
     8161 ttaattgcgt tgcgctcact gcccgctttc cagtcgggaa acctgtcgtg ccagctgcat
     8221 taatgaatcg gccaacgcgc ggggagaggc ggtttgcgta ttgggcgctc ttccgcttcc
     8281 tcgctcactg actcgctgcg ctcggtcgtt cggctgcggc gagcggtatc agctcactca
     8341 aaggcggtaa tacggttatc cacagaatca ggggataacg caggaaagaa catgtgagca
     8401 aaaggccagc aaaaggccag gaaccgtaaa aaggccgcgt tgctggcgtt tttccatagg
     8461 ctccgccccc ctgacgagca tcacaaaaat cgacgctcaa gtcagaggtg gcgaaacccg
     8521 acaggactat aaagatacca ggcgtttccc cctggaagct ccctcgtgcg ctctcctgtt
     8581 ccgaccctgc cgcttaccgg atacctgtcc gcctttctcc cttcgggaag cgtggcgctt
     8641 tctcatagct cacgctgtag gtatctcagt tcggtgtagg tcgttcgctc caagctgggc
     8701 tgtgtgcacg aaccccccgt tcagcccgac cgctgcgcct tatccggtaa ctatcgtctt
     8761 gagtccaacc cggtaagaca cgacttatcg ccactggcag cagccactgg taacaggatt
     8821 agcagagcga ggtatgtagg cggtgctaca gagttcttga agtggtggcc taactacggc
     8881 tacactagaa gaacagtatt tggtatctgc gctctgctga agccagttac cttcggaaaa
     8941 agagttggta gctcttgatc cggcaaacaa accaccgctg gtagcggtgg tttttttgtt
     9001 tgcaagcagc agattacgcg cagaaaaaaa ggatctcaag aagatccttt gatcttttct
     9061 acggggtctg acgctcagtg gaacgaaaac tcacgttaag ggattttggt catgagatta
     9121 tcaaaaagga tcttcaccta gatcctttta aattaaaaat gaagttttaa atcaatctaa
     9181 agtatatatg agtaaacttg gtctgacagt taccaatgct taatcagtga ggcacctatc
     9241 tcagcgatct gtctatttcg ttcatccata gttgcctgac tccccgtcgt gtagataact
     9301 acgatacggg agggcttacc atctggcccc agtgctgcaa tgataccgcg agacccacgc
     9361 tcaccggctc cagatttatc agcaataaac cagccagccg gaagggccga gcgcagaagt
     9421 ggtcctgcaa ctttatccgc ctccatccag tctattaatt gttgccggga agctagagta
     9481 agtagttcgc cagttaatag tttgcgcaac gttgttgcca ttgctacagg catcgtggtg
     9541 tcacgctcgt cgtttggtat ggcttcattc agctccggtt cccaacgatc aaggcgagtt
     9601 acatgatccc ccatgttgtg caaaaaagcg gttagctcct tcggtcctcc gatcgttgtc
     9661 agaagtaagt tggccgcagt gttatcactc atggttatgg cagcactgca taattctctt
     9721 actgtcatgc catccgtaag atgcttttct gtgactggtg agtactcaac caagtcattc
     9781 tgagaatagt gtatgcggcg accgagttgc tcttgcccgg cgtcaatacg ggataatacc
     9841 gcgccacata gcagaacttt aaaagtgctc atcattggaa aacgttcttc ggggcgaaaa
     9901 ctctcaagga tcttaccgct gttgagatcc agttcgatgt aacccactcg tgcacccaac
     9961 tgatcttcag catcttttac tttcaccagc gtttctgggt gagcaaaaac aggaaggcaa
    10021 aatgccgcaa aaaagggaat aagggcgaca cggaaatgtt gaatactcat actcttcctt
    10081 tttcaatatt attgaagcat ttatcagggt tattgtctca tgagcggata catatttgaa
    10141 tgtatttaga aaaataaaca aataggggtt ccgcgcacat ttccccgaaa agtgccacct
    10201 gac
//
